Addgene plasmid #235610: PX459_L31_CRISPR_downstream_sgRNA
Purpose: Encodes CRISPR gRNA for cleaving downstream of insertion site at C terminus of mouse Rpl31
Depositing lab: Maria Barna. Depositing organization: Stanford University. Publication: A subcellular map of translational machinery composition and regulation at the single-molecule level. Zhang Z, Xu A, Bai Y, Chen Y, Cates K, Kerr C, Bermudez A, Susanto TT, Wysong K, Garcia Marques FJ, Nolan GP, Pitteri S, Barna M. Science. 2025 Mar 7;387(6738):eadn2623. doi: 10.1126/science.adn2623. Epub 2025 Mar 7. PubMed 40048539.
Backbone
  Vector backbone: PX459
  Vector type: CRISPR
Growth in bacteria
  Bacterial resistance: Ampicillin, 100 μg/mL
  Growth temperature: 37°C
  Growth strain: NEB Stable
  Copy number: High Copy
Gene/Insert
  Gene/Insert name: Rpl31 C-terminus downstream sgRNA
  gRNA/shRNA sequence: CATGGGTGGAATTTTTGGGT
  Species: M. musculus (mouse)
  Cloning method: Other
Terms and licenses: Academic/Nonprofit Terms; Industry Terms: Not Available to Industry
How to cite: PX459_L31_CRISPR_downstream_sgRNA was a gift from Maria Barna (Addgene plasmid # 235610 ; http://n2t.net/addgene:235610 ; RRID:Addgene_235610)
