[The description below was written by a language model from this plasmid's Addgene catalogue record and pLannotate feature annotations shown in this document.]
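Description:
PX459_L31_CRISPR_downstream_sgRNA is an all-in-one mammalian CRISPR/Cas9 expression plasmid built on the PX459 backbone, carrying a single guide RNA directed against mouse Rpl31. It is propagated in E. coli as a high-copy plasmid through its ColE1/pUC-type origin and selected with ampicillin via the β-lactamase gene and its native promoter. An f1 phage origin is also present, along with small remnants of pBR322 bom and rop sequences. A single AAV2 inverted terminal repeat is annotated downstream of the expression cassette; with only one ITR detected, this appears to be a backbone remnant rather than a functional AAV packaging arrangement.

The payload has two transcription units. A human U6 RNA polymerase III promoter drives the Rpl31-targeting spacer fused to the Streptococcus pyogenes gRNA scaffold; the spacer sits in the gap between the promoter and scaffold annotations, and a second partial scaffold match follows the first. Downstream, a hybrid promoter made of the CMV enhancer, chicken β-actin promoter and a hybrid intron drives S. pyogenes Cas9. The annotation splits Cas9 into contiguous N- and C-terminal portions spanning the sequence origin, which together form one full-length coding region. This is followed by a nucleoplasmin nuclear localization signal and a puromycin N-acetyltransferase gene, terminated by a bGH polyadenylation signal. The linker joining Cas9 to the puromycin marker is not annotated in the table.

According to the record, the guide directs cleavage just downstream of an insertion site at the C terminus of mouse Rpl31, which suggests use in knock-in editing of this ribosomal protein gene, likely alongside a companion upstream guide. Puromycin allows enrichment of transfected cells. The donor template and the inserted sequence are not described.
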