Features (pLannotate 1.2.2; 19 found; start..end, strand, type, name):
    573..620     +  CDS            nucleoplasmin NLS: bipartite nuclear localization signal from nucleoplasmin
    690..1289    +  CDS            PuroR (fragment): puromycin N-acetyltransferase; pac from Streptomyces; confers resistance to puromycin
   1323..1434    +  polyA_signal   bGH poly(A) signal: bovine growth hormone polyadenylation signal
   1539..1679    +  repeat_region  AAV2 ITR: inverted terminal repeat of adeno-associated virus serotype 2 inverted
   1684..1735    -  misc_feature   bom (fragment): basis of mobility region from pBR322
   1754..2209    +  rep_origin     f1 ori (sequence partly withheld): f1 bacteriophage origin of replication; arrow indicates direction of (+) strand synthesis
   2210..2259    -  misc_feature   bom (fragment): basis of mobility region from pBR322
   2361..2396    -  CDS            rop (fragment): Rop protein, which maintains plasmids at low copy number; rop
   2491..2595    +  promoter       AmpR promoter: bla
   2596..3456    +  CDS            AmpR: β-lactamase; bla; confers resistance to ampicillin, carbenicillin, and related antibiotics
   3627..4215    +  rep_origin     ori: high-copy-number ColE1/pMB1/pBR322/pUC origin of replication
   4277..4517    +  promoter       U6 promoter: RNA polymerase III promoter for human U6 snRNA
   4547..4622    +  misc_RNA       gRNA scaffold: guide RNA scaffold for the Streptococcus pyogenes CRISPR/Cas9 system
   4629..4672    +  misc_RNA       gRNA scaffold (fragment): guide RNA scaffold for the Streptococcus pyogenes CRISPR/Cas9 system
   4719..5004    +  enhancer       CMV enhancer: human cytomegalovirus immediate early enhancer; contains an 18-bp deletion relative to the standard CMV enhancer
   5006..5283    +  promoter       chicken β-actin promoter: No description available
   5284..5511    +  intron         hybrid intron: hybrid between chicken β-actin (CBA) and minute virus of mice (MMV) introns (Gray et al., 2011)
   5649..7250    +  CDS            Cas9(N): N-terminal portion of Streptococcus pyogenes Cas9 (Zetsche et al., 2015)
   7251..572     +  CDS            Cas9(C) (across the origin): C-terminal portion of Streptococcus pyogenes Cas9 (Zetsche et al., 2015)
>Addgene plasmid #235610 | PX459_L31_CRISPR_downstream_sgRNA | addgene full sequence | sequence record 467542 | Addgene NGS Result
CCATCGACTTTCTGGAAGCCAAGGGCTACAAAGAAGTGAAAAAGGACCTGATCATCAAGCTGCCTAAGTA
CTCCCTGTTCGAGCTGGAAAACGGCCGGAAGAGAATGCTGGCCTCTGCCGGCGAACTGCAGAAGGGAAAC
GAACTGGCCCTGCCCTCCAAATATGTGAACTTCCTGTACCTGGCCAGCCACTATGAGAAGCTGAAGGGCT
CCCCCGAGGATAATGAGCAGAAACAGCTGTTTGTGGAACAGCACAAGCACTACCTGGACGAGATCATCGA
GCAGATCAGCGAGTTCTCCAAGAGAGTGATCCTGGCCGACGCTAATCTGGACAAAGTGCTGTCCGCCTAC
AACAAGCACCGGGATAAGCCCATCAGAGAGCAGGCCGAGAATATCATCCACCTGTTTACCCTGACCAATC
TGGGAGCCCCTGCCGCCTTCAAGTACTTTGACACCACCATCGACCGGAAGAGGTACACCAGCACCAAAGA
GGTGCTGGACGCCACCCTGATCCACCAGAGCATCACCGGCCTGTACGAGACACGGATCGACCTGTCTCAG
CTGGGAGGCGACAAAAGGCCGGCGGCCACGAAAAAGGCCGGCCAGGCAAAAAAGAAAAAGGAATTCGGCA
GTGGAGAGGGCAGAGGAAGTCTGCTAACATGCGGTGACGTCGAGGAGAATCCTGGCCCAATGACCGAGTA
CAAGCCCACGGTGCGCCTCGCCACCCGCGACGACGTCCCCAGGGCCGTACGCACCCTCGCCGCCGCGTTC
GCCGACTACCCCGCCACGCGCCACACCGTCGATCCGGACCGCCACATCGAGCGGGTCACCGAGCTGCAAG
AACTCTTCCTCACGCGCGTCGGGCTCGACATCGGCAAGGTGTGGGTCGCGGACGACGGCGCCGCGGTGGC
GGTCTGGACCACGCCGGAGAGCGTCGAAGCGGGGGCGGTGTTCGCCGAGATCGGCCCGCGCATGGCCGAG
TTGAGCGGTTCCCGGCTGGCCGCGCAGCAACAGATGGAAGGCCTCCTGGCGCCGCACCGGCCCAAGGAGC
CCGCGTGGTTCCTGGCCACCGTCGGAGTCTCGCCCGACCACCAGGGCAAGGGTCTGGGCAGCGCCGTCGT
GCTCCCCGGAGTGGAGGCGGCCGAGCGCGCCGGGGTGCCCGCCTTCCTGGAGACCTCCGCGCCCCGCAAC
CTCCCCTTCTACGAGCGGCTCGGCTTCACCGTCACCGCCGACGTCGAGGTGCCCGAAGGACCGCGCACCT
GGTGCATGACCCGCAAGCCCGGTGCCTGAGAATTCTAACTAGAGCTCGCTGATCAGCCTCGACTGTGCCT
TCTAGTTGCCAGCCATCTGTTGTTTGCCCCTCCCCCGTGCCTTCCTTGACCCTGGAAGGTGCCACTCCCA
CTGTCCTTTCCTAATAAAATGAGGAAATTGCATCGCATTGTCTGAGTAGGTGTCATTCTATTCTGGGGGG
TGGGGTGGGGCAGGACAGCAAGGGGGAGGATTGGGAAGAGAATAGCAGGCATGCTGGGGAGCGGCCGCAG
GAACCCCTAGTGATGGAGTTGGCCACTCCCTCTCTGCGCGCTCGCTCGCTCACTGAGGCCGGGCGACCAA
AGGTCGCCCGACGCCCGGGCTTTGCCCGGGCGGCCTCAGTGAGCGAGCGAGCGCGCAGCTGCCTGCAGGG
GCGCCTGATGCGGTATTTTCTCCTTACGCATCTGTGCGGTATTTCACACCGCATA
[95 nt withheld, positions 1736-1830]
T
[46 nt withheld, positions 1832-1877]
C
[141 nt withheld, positions 1879-2019]
CCTTTGACGTTGGAGTCCACGTTCTTT
[37 nt withheld, positions 2047-2083]
ACTCTATCTCGGGCTATTCTTTTGATTTATAAGGGATTTTGCCGATTTCGGTCTATTGGTTAAAAAATGA
GCTGATTTAACAAAAATTTAACGCGAATTTTAACAAAATATTAACGTTTACAATTTTATGGTGCACTCTC
AGTACAATCTGCTCTGATGCCGCATAGTTAAGCCAGCCCCGACACCCGCCAACACCCGCTGACGCGCCCT
GACGGGCTTGTCTGCTCCCGGCATCCGCTTACAGACAAGCTGTGACCGTCTCCGGGAGCTGCATGTGTCA
GAGGTTTTCACCGTCATCACCGAAACGCGCGAGACGAAAGGGCCTCGTGATACGCCTATTTTTATAGGTT
AATGTCATGATAATAATGGTTTCTTAGACGTCAGGTGGCACTTTTCGGGGAAATGTGCGCGGAACCCCTA
TTTGTTTATTTTTCTAAATACATTCAAATATGTATCCGCTCATGAGACAATAACCCTGATAAATGCTTCA
ATAATATTGAAAAAGGAAGAGTATGAGTATTCAACATTTCCGTGTCGCCCTTATTCCCTTTTTTGCGGCA
TTTTGCCTTCCTGTTTTTGCTCACCCAGAAACGCTGGTGAAAGTAAAAGATGCTGAAGATCAGTTGGGTG
CACGAGTGGGTTACATCGAACTGGATCTCAACAGCGGTAAGATCCTTGAGAGTTTTCGCCCCGAAGAACG
TTTTCCAATGATGAGCACTTTTAAAGTTCTGCTATGTGGCGCGGTATTATCCCGTATTGACGCCGGGCAA
GAGCAACTCGGTCGCCGCATACACTATTCTCAGAATGACTTGGTTGAGTACTCACCAGTCACAGAAAAGC
ATCTTACGGATGGCATGACAGTAAGAGAATTATGCAGTGCTGCCATAACCATGAGTGATAACACTGCGGC
CAACTTACTTCTGACAACGATCGGAGGACCGAAGGAGCTAACCGCTTTTTTGCACAACATGGGGGATCAT
GTAACTCGCCTTGATCGTTGGGAACCGGAGCTGAATGAAGCCATACCAAACGACGAGCGTGACACCACGA
TGCCTGTAGCAATGGCAACAACGTTGCGCAAACTATTAACTGGCGAACTACTTACTCTAGCTTCCCGGCA
ACAATTAATAGACTGGATGGAGGCGGATAAAGTTGCAGGACCACTTCTGCGCTCGGCCCTTCCGGCTGGC
TGGTTTATTGCTGATAAATCTGGAGCCGGTGAGCGTGGAAGCCGCGGTATCATTGCAGCACTGGGGCCAG
ATGGTAAGCCCTCCCGTATCGTAGTTATCTACACGACGGGGAGTCAGGCAACTATGGATGAACGAAATAG
ACAGATCGCTGAGATAGGTGCCTCACTGATTAAGCATTGGTAACTGTCAGACCAAGTTTACTCATATATA
CTTTAGATTGATTTAAAACTTCATTTTTAATTTAAAAGGATCTAGGTGAAGATCCTTTTTGATAATCTCA
TGACCAAAATCCCTTAACGTGAGTTTTCGTTCCACTGAGCGTCAGACCCCGTAGAAAAGATCAAAGGATC
TTCTTGAGATCCTTTTTTTCTGCGCGTAATCTGCTGCTTGCAAACAAAAAAACCACCGCTACCAGCGGTG
GTTTGTTTGCCGGATCAAGAGCTACCAACTCTTTTTCCGAAGGTAACTGGCTTCAGCAGAGCGCAGATAC
CAAATACTGTTCTTCTAGTGTAGCCGTAGTTAGGCCACCACTTCAAGAACTCTGTAGCACCGCCTACATA
CCTCGCTCTGCTAATCCTGTTACCAGTGGCTGCTGCCAGTGGCGATAAGTCGTGTCTTACCGGGTTGGAC
TCAAGACGATAGTTACCGGATAAGGCGCAGCGGTCGGGCTGAACGGGGGGTTCGTGCACACAGCCCAGCT
TGGAGCGAACGACCTACACCGAACTGAGATACCTACAGCGTGAGCTATGAGAAAGCGCCACGCTTCCCGA
AGGGAGAAAGGCGGACAGGTATCCGGTAAGCGGCAGGGTCGGAACAGGAGAGCGCACGAGGGAGCTTCCA
GGGGGAAACGCCTGGTATCTTTATAGTCCTGTCGGGTTTCGCCACCTCTGACTTGAGCGTCGATTTTTGT
GATGCTCGTCAGGGGGGCGGAGCCTATGGAAAAACGCCAGCAACGCGGCCTTTTTACGGTTCCTGGCCTT
TTGCTGGCCTTTTGCTCACATGTGAGGGCCTATTTCCCATGATTCCTTCATATTTGCATATACGATACAA
GGCTGTTAGAGAGATAATTGGAATTAATTTGACTGTAAACACAAAGATATTAGTACAAAATACGTGACGT
AGAAAGTAATAATTTCTTGGGTAGTTTGCAGTTTTAAAATTATGTTTTAAAATGGACTATCATATGCTTA
CCGTAACTTGAAAGTATTTCGATTTCTTGGCTTTATATATCTTGTGGAAAGGACGAAACACCGACCCAAA
AATTCCACCCATGGTTTTAGAGCTAGAAATAGCAAGTTAAAATAAGGCTAGTCCGTTATCAACTTGAAAA
AGTGGCACCGAGTCGGTGCTTTTTTGTTTTAGAGCTAGAAATAGCAAGTTAAAATAAGGCTAGTCCGTTT
TTAGCGCGTGCGCCAATTCTGCAGACAAATGGCTCTAGAGGTACCCGTTACATAACTTACGGTAAATGGC
CCGCCTGGCTGACCGCCCAACGACCCCCGCCCATTGACGTCAATAGTAACGCCAATAGGGACTTTCCATT
GACGTCAATGGGTGGAGTATTTACGGTAAACTGCCCACTTGGCAGTACATCAAGTGTATCATATGCCAAG
TACGCCCCCTATTGACGTCAATGACGGTAAATGGCCCGCCTGGCATTGTGCCCAGTACATGACCTTATGG
GACTTTCCTACTTGGCAGTACATCTACGTATTAGTCATCGCTATTACCATGGTCGAGGTGAGCCCCACGT
TCTGCTTCACTCTCCCCATCTCCCCCCCCTCCCCACCCCCAATTTTGTATTTATTTATTTTTTAATTATT
TTGTGCAGCGATGGGGGCGGGGGGGGGGGGGGGGCGCGCGCCAGGCGGGGCGGGGCGGGGCGAGGGGCGG
GGCGGGGCGAGGCGGAGAGGTGCGGCGGCAGCCAATCAGAGCGGCGCGCTCCGAAAGTTTCCTTTTATGG
CGAGGCGGCGGCGGCGGCGGCCCTATAAAAAGCGAAGCGCGCGGCGGGCGGGAGTCGCTGCGCGCTGCCT
TCGCCCCGTGCCCCGCTCCGCCGCCGCCTCGCGCCGCCCGCCCCGGCTCTGACTGACCGCGTTACTCCCA
CAGGTGAGCGGGCGGGACGGCCCTTCTCCTCCGGGCTGTAATTAGCTGAGCAAGAGGTAAGGGTTTAAGG
GATGGTTGGTTGGTGGGGTATTAATGTTTAATTACCTGGAGCACCTGCCTGAAATCACTTTTTTTCAGGT
TGGACCGGTGCCACCATGGACTATAAGGACCACGACGGAGACTACAAGGATCATGATATTGATTACAAAG
ACGATGACGATAAGATGGCCCCAAAGAAGAAGCGGAAGGTCGGTATCCACGGAGTCCCAGCAGCCGACAA
GAAGTACAGCATCGGCCTGGACATCGGCACCAACTCTGTGGGCTGGGCCGTGATCACCGACGAGTACAAG
GTGCCCAGCAAGAAATTCAAGGTGCTGGGCAACACCGACCGGCACAGCATCAAGAAGAACCTGATCGGAG
CCCTGCTGTTCGACAGCGGCGAAACAGCCGAGGCCACCCGGCTGAAGAGAACCGCCAGAAGAAGATACAC
CAGACGGAAGAACCGGATCTGCTATCTGCAAGAGATCTTCAGCAACGAGATGGCCAAGGTGGACGACAGC
TTCTTCCACAGACTGGAAGAGTCCTTCCTGGTGGAAGAGGATAAGAAGCACGAGCGGCACCCCATCTTCG
GCAACATCGTGGACGAGGTGGCCTACCACGAGAAGTACCCCACCATCTACCACCTGAGAAAGAAACTGGT
GGACAGCACCGACAAGGCCGACCTGCGGCTGATCTATCTGGCCCTGGCCCACATGATCAAGTTCCGGGGC
CACTTCCTGATCGAGGGCGACCTGAACCCCGACAACAGCGACGTGGACAAGCTGTTCATCCAGCTGGTGC
AGACCTACAACCAGCTGTTCGAGGAAAACCCCATCAACGCCAGCGGCGTGGACGCCAAGGCCATCCTGTC
TGCCAGACTGAGCAAGAGCAGACGGCTGGAAAATCTGATCGCCCAGCTGCCCGGCGAGAAGAAGAATGGC
CTGTTCGGAAACCTGATTGCCCTGAGCCTGGGCCTGACCCCCAACTTCAAGAGCAACTTCGACCTGGCCG
AGGATGCCAAACTGCAGCTGAGCAAGGACACCTACGACGACGACCTGGACAACCTGCTGGCCCAGATCGG
CGACCAGTACGCCGACCTGTTTCTGGCCGCCAAGAACCTGTCCGACGCCATCCTGCTGAGCGACATCCTG
AGAGTGAACACCGAGATCACCAAGGCCCCCCTGAGCGCCTCTATGATCAAGAGATACGACGAGCACCACC
AGGACCTGACCCTGCTGAAAGCTCTCGTGCGGCAGCAGCTGCCTGAGAAGTACAAAGAGATTTTCTTCGA
CCAGAGCAAGAACGGCTACGCCGGCTACATTGACGGCGGAGCCAGCCAGGAAGAGTTCTACAAGTTCATC
AAGCCCATCCTGGAAAAGATGGACGGCACCGAGGAACTGCTCGTGAAGCTGAACAGAGAGGACCTGCTGC
GGAAGCAGCGGACCTTCGACAACGGCAGCATCCCCCACCAGATCCACCTGGGAGAGCTGCACGCCATTCT
GCGGCGGCAGGAAGATTTTTACCCATTCCTGAAGGACAACCGGGAAAAGATCGAGAAGATCCTGACCTTC
CGCATCCCCTACTACGTGGGCCCTCTGGCCAGGGGAAACAGCAGATTCGCCTGGATGACCAGAAAGAGCG
AGGAAACCATCACCCCCTGGAACTTCGAGGAAGTGGTGGACAAGGGCGCTTCCGCCCAGAGCTTCATCGA
GCGGATGACCAACTTCGATAAGAACCTGCCCAACGAGAAGGTGCTGCCCAAGCACAGCCTGCTGTACGAG
TACTTCACCGTGTATAACGAGCTGACCAAAGTGAAATACGTGACCGAGGGAATGAGAAAGCCCGCCTTCC
TGAGCGGCGAGCAGAAAAAGGCCATCGTGGACCTGCTGTTCAAGACCAACCGGAAAGTGACCGTGAAGCA
GCTGAAAGAGGACTACTTCAAGAAAATCGAGTGCTTCGACTCCGTGGAAATCTCCGGCGTGGAAGATCGG
TTCAACGCCTCCCTGGGCACATACCACGATCTGCTGAAAATTATCAAGGACAAGGACTTCCTGGACAATG
AGGAAAACGAGGACATTCTGGAAGATATCGTGCTGACCCTGACACTGTTTGAGGACAGAGAGATGATCGA
GGAACGGCTGAAAACCTATGCCCACCTGTTCGACGACAAAGTGATGAAGCAGCTGAAGCGGCGGAGATAC
ACCGGCTGGGGCAGGCTGAGCCGGAAGCTGATCAACGGCATCCGGGACAAGCAGTCCGGCAAGACAATCC
TGGATTTCCTGAAGTCCGACGGCTTCGCCAACAGAAACTTCATGCAGCTGATCCACGACGACAGCCTGAC
CTTTAAAGAGGACATCCAGAAAGCCCAGGTGTCCGGCCAGGGCGATAGCCTGCACGAGCACATTGCCAAT
CTGGCCGGCAGCCCCGCCATTAAGAAGGGCATCCTGCAGACAGTGAAGGTGGTGGACGAGCTCGTGAAAG
TGATGGGCCGGCACAAGCCCGAGAACATCGTGATCGAAATGGCCAGAGAGAACCAGACCACCCAGAAGGG
ACAGAAGAACAGCCGCGAGAGAATGAAGCGGATCGAAGAGGGCATCAAAGAGCTGGGCAGCCAGATCCTG
AAAGAACACCCCGTGGAAAACACCCAGCTGCAGAACGAGAAGCTGTACCTGTACTACCTGCAGAATGGGC
GGGATATGTACGTGGACCAGGAACTGGACATCAACCGGCTGTCCGACTACGATGTGGACCATATCGTGCC
TCAGAGCTTTCTGAAGGACGACTCCATCGACAACAAGGTGCTGACCAGAAGCGACAAGAACCGGGGCAAG
AGCGACAACGTGCCCTCCGAAGAGGTCGTGAAGAAGATGAAGAACTACTGGCGGCAGCTGCTGAACGCCA
AGCTGATTACCCAGAGAAAGTTCGACAATCTGACCAAGGCCGAGAGAGGCGGCCTGAGCGAACTGGATAA
GGCCGGCTTCATCAAGAGACAGCTGGTGGAAACCCGGCAGATCACAAAGCACGTGGCACAGATCCTGGAC
TCCCGGATGAACACTAAGTACGACGAGAATGACAAGCTGATCCGGGAAGTGAAAGTGATCACCCTGAAGT
CCAAGCTGGTGTCCGATTTCCGGAAGGATTTCCAGTTTTACAAAGTGCGCGAGATCAACAACTACCACCA
CGCCCACGACGCCTACCTGAACGCCGTCGTGGGAACCGCCCTGATCAAAAAGTACCCTAAGCTGGAAAGC
GAGTTCGTGTACGGCGACTACAAGGTGTACGACGTGCGGAAGATGATCGCCAAGAGCGAGCAGGAAATCG
GCAAGGCTACCGCCAAGTACTTCTTCTACAGCAACATCATGAACTTTTTCAAGACCGAGATTACCCTGGC
CAACGGCGAGATCCGGAAGCGGCCTCTGATCGAGACAAACGGCGAAACCGGGGAGATCGTGTGGGATAAG
GGCCGGGATTTTGCCACCGTGCGGAAAGTGCTGAGCATGCCCCAAGTGAATATCGTGAAAAAGACCGAGG
TGCAGACAGGCGGCTTCAGCAAAGAGTCTATCCTGCCCAAGAGGAACAGCGATAAGCTGATCGCCAGAAA
GAAGGACTGGGACCCTAAGAAGTACGGCGGCTTCGACAGCCCCACCGTGGCCTATTCTGTGCTGGTGGTG
GCCAAAGTGGAAAAGGGCAAGTCCAAGAAACTGAAGAGTGTGAAAGAGCTGCTGGGGATCACCATCATGG
AAAGAAGCAGCTTCGAGAAGAATC
